>Addgene plasmid #106329 | pCR3.1-OPNc PSM4 | addgene full sequence | sequence record 208042 | Addgene NGS Result
GCGCGCGTTGACATTGATTATTGACTAGTTATTAATAGTAATCAATTACGGGGTCATTAGTTCATAGCCC
ATATATGGAGTTCCGCGTTACATAACTTACGGTAAATGGCCCGCCTGGCTGACCGCCCAACGACCCCCGC
CCATTGACGTCAATAATGACGTATGTTCCCATAGTAACGCCAATAGGGACTTTCCATTGACGTCAATGGG
TGGAGTATTTACGGTAAACTGCCCACTTGGCAGTACATCAAGTGTATCATATGCCAAGTACGCCCCCTAT
TGACGTCAATGACGGTAAATGGCCCGCCTGGCATTATGCCCAGTACATGACCTTATGGGACTTTCCTACT
TGGCAGTACATCTACGTATTAGTCATCGCTATTACCATGGTGATGCGGTTTTGGCAGTACATCAATGGGC
GTGGATAGCGGTTTGACTCACGGGGATTTCCAAGTCTCCACCCCATTGACGTCAATGGGAGTTTGTTTTG
GCACCAAAATCAACGGGACTTTCCAAAATGTCGTAACAACTCCGCCCCATTGACGCAAATGGGCGGTAGG
CGTGTACGGTGGGAGGTCTATATAAGCAGAGCTCTCTGGCTAACTAGAGAACCCACTGCTTACTGGCTTA
TCGAAATTAATACGACTCACTATAGGGAGACCCAAGCTGGCTAGCGTTTAAACTTAAGCTTGGTACCGAG
CTCGGATCCACTAGTAACGGCCGCCAGTGTGCTGGAATTCGGCTTCAAACGCCGACCAAGGAAAACTCAC
TACCATGAGAATTGCAGTGATTTGCTTTTGCCTCCTAGGCATCACCTGTGCCATACCAGTTAAACAGGCT
GATTCTGGAGCTGCTGAGGAAAAGCAGAATGCTGTGTCCTCTGAAGAAACCAATGACTTTAAACAAGAGA
CCCTTCCAAGTAAGTCCAACGAAAGCCATGACCACATGGATGATATGGATGATGAAGATGATGACGACCA
TGTGGACAGCCAGGACTCCATTGACTCGAACGACTCTGATGATGTAGATGACACTGATGATTCTCACCAG
TCTGATGAGTCTCACCATTCTGATGAATCTGATGAACTGGTCACTGATTTTCCCACGGACCTGCCAGCAA
CCGAAGTTTTCACTCCAGTTGTCCCCACAGTAGACACATATGATGGCCGAGGTGATAGTGTGGTTTATGG
ACTGAGGTCAAAATCTAAGAAGTTTCGCAGACCTGACATCCAGTACCCTGATGCTACAGACGAGGACATC
ACCTCACACATGGAAAGCGAGGAGTTGAATGGTGCATACAAGGCCATCCCCGTTGCCCAGGACCTGAACG
CGCCTTCTGATTGGGACAGCCGTGGGAAGGACAGTTATGAAACGAGTCAGCTGGATGACCAGAGTGCTGA
AACCCACAGCCACAAGCAGTCCAGATTATATAAGCGGAAAGCTAATGATGAGAGCAATGAGCATTCCGAT
GTGATTGATAGTCAGGAACTTTCCAAAGTCAGCCGTGAATTCCACAGCCATGAATTTCACAGCCATGAAG
ATATGCTGGTTGTAGACCCCAAAAGTAAGGAAGAAGATAAACACCTGAAATTTCGTATTTCTCATGAATT
AGATAGTGCATCTTCTGAGGTCAATTAAAAGGAGAAAAAATACAATTTCTCACTTTGCATTTAGTCAAAA
GAAAAAATGCTTTATAGCAAAATGAAAGAGAACATGAAATGCTTCTTTCTCAGTTTATTGGTTGAAGCCG
AATTCTGCAGATATCCATCACACTGGCGGCCGCTCGAGTCTAGAGGGCCCGTTTAAACCCGCTGATCAGC
CTCGACTGTGCCTTCTAGTTGCCAGCCATCTGTTGTTTGCCCCTCCCCCGTGCCTTCCTTGACCCTGGAA
GGTGCCACTCCCACTGTCCTTTCCTAATAAAATGAGGAAATTGCATCGCATTGTCTGAGTAGGTGTCATT
CTATTCTGGGGGGTGGGGTGGGGCAGGACAGCAAGGGGGAGGATTGGGAAGACAATAGCAGGCATGCTGG
GGATGCGGTGGGCTCTATGGCTTCTGAGGCGGAAAGAACCAGTGGCGGTAATACGGTTATCCACAGAATC
AGGGGATAACGCAGGAAAGAACATGTGAGCAAAAGGCCAGCAAAAGGCCAGGAACCGTAAAAAGGCCGCG
TTGCTGGCGTTTTTCCATAGGCTCCGCCCCCCTGACGAGCATCACAAAAATCGACGCTCAAGTCAGAGGT
GGCGAAACCCGACAGGACTATAAAGATACCAGGCGTTTCCCCCTGGAAGCTCCCTCGTGCGCTCTCCTGT
TCCGACCCTGCCGCTTACCGGATACCTGTCCGCCTTTCTCCCTTCGGGAAGCGTGGCGCTTTCTCATAGC
TCACGCTGTAGGTATCTCAGTTCGGTGTAGGTCGTTCGCTCCAAGCTGGGCTGTGTGCACGAACCCCCCG
TTCAGCCCGACCGCTGCGCCTTATCCGGTAACTATCGTCTTGAGTCCAACCCGGTAAGACACGACTTATC
GCCACTGGCAGCAGCCACTGGTAACAGGATTAGCAGAGCGAGGTATGTAGGCGGTGCTACAGAGTTCTTG
AAGTGGTGGCCTAACTACGGCTACACTAGAAGAACAGTATTTGGTATCTGCGCTCTGCTGAAGCCAGTTA
CCTTCGGAAAAAGAGTTGGTAGCTCTTGATCCGGCAAACAAACCACCGCTGGTAGCGGTGGTTTTTTTGT
TTGCAAGCAGCAGATTACGCGCAGAAAAAAAGGATCTCAAGAAGATCCTTTGATCTTTTCTACGGGGTCT
GACGCTCAGTGGAACGAAAACTCACGTTAAGGGATTTTGGTCATGAGATTATCAAAAAGGATCTTCACCT
AGATCCTTTTAAATTAAAAATGAAGTTTTAAATCAATCTAAAGTATATATGAGTAACCTGAGGCTATGGC
AGGGCCTGCCGCCCCGACGTTGGCTGCGAGCCCTGGGCCTTCACCCGAACTTGGGGGGTGGGGTGGGGAA
AAGGAAGAAACGCGGGCGTATTGGCCCCAATGGGGTCTCGGTGGGGTATCGACAGAGTGCCAGCCCTGGG
ACCGAACCCCGCGTTTATGAACAAACGACCCAACACCGTGCGTTTTATTCTGTCTTTTTATTGCCGTCAT
AGCGCGGGTTCCTTCCGGTATTGTCTCCTTCCGTGTTTCAGTTAGCCTCCCCCTAGGGTGGGCGAAGAAC
TCCAGCATGAGATCCCCGCGCTGGAGGATCATCCAGCCGGCGTCCCGGAAAACGATTCCGAAGCCCAACC
TTTCATAGAAGGCGGCGGTGGAATCGAAATCTCGTGATGGCAGGTTGGGCGTCGCTTGGTCGGTCATTTC
GAACCCCAGAGTCCCGCTCAGAAGAACTCGTCAAGAAGGCGATAGAAGGCGATGCGCTGCGAATCGGGAG
CGGCGATACCGTAAAGCACGAGGAAGCGGTCAGCCCATTCGCCGCCAAGCTCTTCAGCAATATCACGGGT
AGCCAACGCTATGTCCTGATAGCGGTCCGCCACACCCAGCCGGCCACAGTCGATGAATCCAGAAAAGCGG
CCATTTTCCACCATGATATTCGGCAAGCAGGCATCGCCATGGGTCACGACGAGATCCTCGCCGTCGGGCA
TGCTCGCCTTGAGCCTGGCGAACAGTTCGGCTGGCGCGAGCCCCTGATGCTCTTCGTCCAGATCATCCTG
ATCGACAAGACCGGCTTCCATCCGAGTACGTGCTCGCTCGATGCGATGTTTCGCTTGGTGGTCGAATGGG
CAGGTAGCCGGATCAAGCGTATGCAGCCGCCGCATTGCATCAGCCATGATGGATACTTTCTCGGCAGGAG
CAAGGTGAGATGACAGGAGATCCTGCCCCGGCACTTCGCCCAATAGCAGCCAGTCCCTTCCCGCTTCAGT
GACAACGTCGAGCACAGCTGCGCAAGGAACGCCCGTCGTGGCCAGCCACGATAGCCGCGCTGCCTCGTCT
TGCAGTTCATTCAGGGCACCGGACAGGTCGGTCTTGACAAAAAGAACCGGGCGCCCCTGCGCTGACAGCC
GGAACACGGCGGCATCAGAGCAGCCGATTGTCTGTTGTGCCCAGTCATAGCCGAATAGCCTCTCCACCCA
AGCGGCCGGAGAACCTGCGTGCAATCCATCTTGTTCAATCATGCGAAACGATCCTCATCCTGTCTCTTGA
TCGATCTTTGCAAAAGCCTAGGCCTCCAAAAAAGCCTCCTCACTACTTCTGGAATAGCTCAGAGGCCGAG
GCGGCCTCGGCCTCTGCATAAATAAAAAAAATTAGTCAGCCATGGGGCGGAGAATGGGCGGAACTGGGCG
GAGTTAGGGGCGGGATGGGCGGAGTTAGGGGCGGGACTATGGTTGCTGACTAATTGAGATGCATGCTTTG
CATACTTCTGCCTGCTGGGGAGCCTGGGGACTTTCCACACCTGGTTGCTGACTAATTGAGATGCATGCTT
TGCATACTTCTGCCTGCTGGGGAGCCTGGGGACTTTCCACACCCTAACTGACACACATTCCACAGCTGGT
TCTTTCCGCCTCAGGACTCTTCCTTTTTCAATAAATCAATCTAAAGTATATATGAGTAAACTTGGTCTGA
CAGTTACCAATGCTTAATCAGTGAGGCACCTATCTCAGCGATCTGTCTATTTCGTTCATCCATAGTTGCC
TGACTCCCCGTCGTGTAGATAACTACGATACGGGAGGGCTTACCATCTGGCCCCAGTGCTGCAATGATAC
CGCGAGACCCACGCTCACCGGCTCCAGATTTATCAGCAATAAACCAGCCAGCCGGAAGGGCCGAGCGCAG
AAGTGGTCCTGCAACTTTATCCGCCTCCATCCAGTCTATTAATTGTTGCCGGGAAGCTAGAGTAAGTAGT
TCGCCAGTTAATAGTTTGCGCAACGTTGTTGCCATTGCTACAGGCATCGTGGTGTCACGCTCGTCGTTTG
GTATGGCTTCATTCAGCTCCGGTTCCCAACGATCAAGGCGAGTTACATGATCCCCCATGTTGTGCAAAAA
AGCGGTTAGCTCCTTCGGTCCTCCGATCGTTGTCAGAAGTAAGTTGGCCGCAGTGTTATCACTCATGGTT
ATGGCAGCACTGCATAATTCTCTTACTGTCATGCCATCCGTAAGATGCTTTTCTGTGACTGGTGAGTACT
CAACCAAGTCATTCTGAGAATAGTGTATGCGGCGACCGAGTTGCTCTTGCCCGGCGTCAATACGGGATAA
TACCGCGCCACATAGCAGAACTTTAAAAGTGCTCATCATTGGAAAACGTTCTTCGGGGCGAAAACTCTCA
AGGATCTTACCGCTGTTGAGATCCAGTTCGATGTAACCCACTCGTGCACCCAACTGATCTTCAGCATCTT
TTACTTTCACCAGCGTTTCTGGGTGAGCAAAAACAGGAAGGCAAAATGCCGCAAAAAAGGGAATAAGGGC
GACACGGAAATGTTGAATACTCATACTCTTCCTTTTTCAATATTATTGAAGCATTTATCAGGGTTATTGT
CTCATGAGCGGATACATATTTGAATGTATTTAGAAAAATAAACAAATAGGGGTTCCGCGCACATTTCCCC
GAAAAGTGCCACCTG
[124 nt withheld, positions 5616-5739]
C
[91 nt withheld, positions 5741-5831]
A
[49 nt withheld, positions 5833-5881]
CCTTTGACGTTGGAGTCCACGTTCTTT
[37 nt withheld, positions 5909-5945]
ACCCTATCTCGGTCTATTCTTTTGATTTATAAGGGATTTTGCCGATTTCGGCCTATTGGTTAAAAAATGA
GCTGATTTAACAAAAATTTAACGCGAATTTTAACAAAATATTAACGCTTACAATTTAC
Features (pLannotate 1.2.2; 17 found; start..end, strand, type, name):
     10..389     +  enhancer       CMV enhancer: human cytomegalovirus immediate early enhancer
    390..593     +  promoter       CMV promoter: human cytomegalovirus (CMV) immediate early promoter
    589..622     +  LTR            5' LTR (truncated) (fragment): truncated 5' long terminal repeat (LTR) from HIV-1
    638..656     +  promoter       T7 promoter: promoter for bacteriophage T7 RNA polymerase
    775..1635    +  CDS            SPP1 (fragment): OSTP_HUMAN - Also known as BNSP, OPN. Experimental evidence at protein level: Swiss-Prot protein existence level 1. Acts as a cytokine involved in enhancing production of interferon-gamma and interleukin-12 and reducing production of interleukin-10 and is essential in the pathway that leads to type I immunity. From Homo sapiens (Human).
   1826..2050    +  polyA_signal   bGH poly(A) signal: bovine growth hormone polyadenylation signal
   2054..2072    +  promoter       SV40 promoter (fragment): SV40 enhancer and early promoter
   2182..2770    -  rep_origin     ori: high-copy-number ColE1/pMB1/pBR322/pUC origin of replication
   2992..3008    +  polyA_signal   bGH poly(A) signal (fragment): bovine growth hormone polyadenylation signal
   3099..3146    -  polyA_signal   HSV TK poly(A) signal: herpes simplex virus thymidine kinase polyadenylation signal (Cole and Stacy, 1985)
   3205..3357    -  CDS            ble (fragment): BLE_KLEPN - Experimental evidence at protein level: Swiss-Prot protein existence level 1. Binding protein with a strong affinity to the bleomycin family of antibiotics. Binds to CL990; an antimitotic-antibiotic compound. From Klebsiella pneumoniae.
   3378..4172    -  CDS            NeoR/KanR: aminoglycoside phosphotransferase from Tn5; aph(3')-II (or nptII); confers resistance to neomycin, kanamycin, and G418 (Geneticin®)
   4207..4564    -  promoter       SV40 promoter: SV40 enhancer and early promoter
   4566..4583    -  promoter       AmpR promoter (fragment): bla
   4624..5484    -  CDS            AmpR: β-lactamase; bla; confers resistance to ampicillin, carbenicillin, and related antibiotics
   5485..5589    -  promoter       AmpR promoter: bla
   5616..6044    +  rep_origin     f1 ori (sequence partly withheld): f1 bacteriophage origin of replication; arrow indicates direction of (+) strand synthesis
