[The description below was written by a language model from this plasmid's Addgene catalogue record and pLannotate feature annotations shown in this document.]
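Description:
pCR3.1-OPNc PSM4 is a mammalian expression plasmid built on the pCR3.1 backbone that carries a mutant form of human osteopontin-c (OPNc), a splice variant of the SPP1 gene. The annotated full sequence is about 6.1 kb. In bacteria it is maintained at high copy through a ColE1/pUC-type origin and selected with ampicillin via the β-lactamase gene under its own promoter. An f1 phage origin is also present, which in principle permits single-stranded DNA production. For mammalian cells, a Tn5-derived NeoR/KanR cassette driven by the SV40 enhancer/early promoter and terminated by the HSV TK polyadenylation signal allows G418 selection of stable transfectants. A short ble fragment, a truncated HIV-1 LTR match and small partial SV40, bGH and AmpR promoter hits in the feature table appear to be backbone remnants or short similarity matches rather than functional elements.

The expression cassette places the SPP1 coding sequence downstream of the human cytomegalovirus immediate early enhancer and promoter, with a bovine growth hormone polyadenylation signal for transcript processing. A T7 promoter lies between the CMV promoter and the insert and can serve for in vitro transcription or as a sequencing priming site. The insert is annotated as a fragment relative to the reference osteopontin protein, consistent with it being the shorter splice variant. No epitope tag or reporter is annotated. The recorded mutation is a phosphorylation-site change in which two adjacent serines in a serine-rich motif are replaced by alanines. The stated purpose is mammalian expression of mutant osteopontin, and the associated publication concerns the role of the osteopontin-c splice junction in anchorage-independent growth. The cloning method is not recorded.
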