Addgene plasmid #106329: pCR3.1-OPNc PSM4
Purpose: Mammalian expression of mutant osteopontin
Depositing lab: Georg Weber. Depositing organization: University of Cincinnati. Publication: The osteopontin-c splice junction is important for anchorage-independent growth. Shen H, Weber GF. Mol Carcinog. 2014 Jun;53(6):480-7. doi: 10.1002/mc.21997. Epub 2013 Jan 28. PubMed 23359517.
Backbone
  Vector backbone: pCR3.1
  Vector type: Mammalian Expression
  Selectable markers: Neomycin (select with G418)
Growth in bacteria
  Bacterial resistance: Ampicillin, 100 μg/mL
  Growth temperature: 37°C
  Growth strain: XL1 Blue
  Copy number: High Copy
Gene/Insert
  Gene/Insert name: OPNc
  Species: H. sapiens (human)
  Mutation: OPNc phosphorylation site mutant SGSSEEKQNAVSSEET-->SGAAEEKQNAVSSEET
  Entrez Gene: SPP1 (a.k.a. BNSP, BSPI, ETA-1, OPN)
  Cloning method: Unknown
Terms and licenses: Academic/Nonprofit Terms; Industry Terms: Not Available to Industry
How to cite: pCR3.1-OPNc PSM4 was a gift from Georg Weber (Addgene plasmid # 106329 ; http://n2t.net/addgene:106329 ; RRID:Addgene_106329)
